>Addgene plasmid #37535 | ss-cfSGFP2 | depositor full sequence | sequence record 47288 | ss-cfSGFP2 sequence 4825 bps
TAGTTATTAATAGTAATCAATTACGGGGTCATTAGTTCATAGCCCATATATGGAGTTCCGCGTTACATAA
CTTACGGTAAATGGCCCGCCTGGCTGACCGCCCAACGACCCCCGCCCATTGACGTCAATAATGACGTATG
TTCCCATAGTAACGCCAATAGGGACTTTCCATTGACGTCAATGGGTGGAGTATTTACGGTAAACTGCCCA
CTTGGCAGTACATCAAGTGTATCATATGCCAAGTACGCCCCCTATTGACGTCAATGACGGTAAATGGCCC
GCCTGGCATTATGCCCAGTACATGACCTTATGGGACTTTCCTACTTGGCAGTACATCTACGTATTAGTCA
TCGCTATTACCATGGTGATGCGGTTTTGGCAGTACATCAATGGGCGTGGATAGCGGTTTGACTCACGGGG
ATTTCCAAGTCTCCACCCCATTGACGTCAATGGGAGTTTGTTTTGGCACCAAAATCAACGGGACTTTCCA
AAATGTCGTAACAACTCCGCCCCATTGACGCAAATGGGCGGTAGGCGTGTACGGTGGGAGGTCTATATAA
GCAGAGCTGGTTTAGTGAACCGTCAGATCCGCTAGCGCTACCGGACTCAGATCTACAATGCCGTCTTCTG
TCTCGTGGGGCATCCTCCTGCTGGCAGGCCTGTGCTGCCTGGTCCCTGTCTCCCTGGCTGAGGATCCCCA
GGGAGATGCTGCCCAGAAGAGAATTCTGCAGTCGACGGTACCGCGGGCCCGGGATCCACCGGTCGCCACC
ATGGTGAGCAAGGGCGAGGAGCTGTTCACCGGGGTGGTGCCCATCCTGGTCGAGCTGGACGGCGACGTAA
ACGGCCACAAGTTCAGCGTGTCCGGCGAGGGCGAGGGCGATGCCACCTACGGCAAGCTGACCCTGAAGTT
CATCTCCACCACCGGCAAGCTGCCCGTGCCCTGGCCCACCCTCGTGACCACCCTGACCTACGGCGTGCAG
ATGTTCGCCCGCTACCCCGACCACATGAAGCAGCACGACTTCTTCAAGTCCGCCATGCCCGAAGGCTACG
TCCAGGAGCGCACCATCTTCTTCAAGGACGACGGCAACTACAAGACCCGCGCCGAGGTGAAGTTCGAGGG
CGACACCCTGGTGAACCGCATCGAGCTGAAGGGCATCGACTTCAAGGAGGACGGCAACATCCTGGGGCAC
AAGCTGGAGTACAACTACAACAGCCACAACGTCTATATCACGGCCGACAAGCAGAAGAACGGCATCAAGG
CCAACTTCAAGATCCGCCACAACATCGAGGACGGCGGCGTGCAGCTCGCCGACCACTACCAGCAGAACAC
CCCCATCGGCGACGGCCCCGTGCTGCTGCCCGACAACCACTACCTGAGCACCCAGTCCAAACTGAGCAAA
GACCCCAACGAGAAGCGCGATCACATGGTCCTGCTGGAGTTCGTGACCGCCGCCGGGATCACTCTCGGCA
TGGACGAGCTGTACAAGTAAAGCGGCCGCGACTCTAGATCATAATCAGCCATACCACATTTGTAGAGGTT
TTACTTGCTTTAAAAAACCTCCCACACCTCCCCCTGAACCTGAAACATAAAATGAATGCAATTGTTGTTG
TTAACTTGTTTATTGCAGCTTATAATGGTTACAAATAAAGCAATAGCATCACAAATTTCACAAATAAAGC
ATTTTTTTCACTGCATTCTAGTTGTGGTTTGTCCAAACTCATCAATGTATCTTAAGGCGTAAATTGTAAG
CGTTAATATTTTGTTAAAATTCGCGTTAAATTTTTGTTAAATCAGCTCATTTTTTAACCAATAGGCCGAA
ATCGGCAAAATCCCTTATAAATCAAAAGAATAGACCGAGATAGGGT
[37 nt withheld, positions 1867-1903]
AAAGAACGTGGACTCCAACGTCAAAGG
[49 nt withheld, positions 1931-1979]
T
[91 nt withheld, positions 1981-2071]
G
[124 nt withheld, positions 2073-2196]
CAGGTGGCACTTTTCGGGGAAATGTGCGCGGAACCCCTATTTGTTTATTTTTCTAAATACATTCAAATAT
GTATCCGCTCATGAGACAATAACCCTGATAAATGCTTCAATAATATTGAAAAAGGAAGAGTCCTGAGGCG
GAAAGAACCAGCTGTGGAATGTGTGTCAGTTAGGGTGTGGAAAGTCCCCAGGCTCCCCAGCAGGCAGAAG
TATGCAAAGCATGCATCTCAATTAGTCAGCAACCAGGTGTGGAAAGTCCCCAGGCTCCCCAGCAGGCAGA
AGTATGCAAAGCATGCATCTCAATTAGTCAGCAACCATAGTCCCGCCCCTAACTCCGCCCATCCCGCCCC
TAACTCCGCCCAGTTCCGCCCATTCTCCGCCCCATGGCTGACTAATTTTTTTTATTTATGCAGAGGCCGA
GGCCGCCTCGGCCTCTGAGCTATTCCAGAAGTAGTGAGGAGGCTTTTTTGGAGGCCTAGGCTTTTGCAAA
GATCGATCAAGAGACAGGATGAGGATCGTTTCGCATGATTGAACAAGATGGATTGCACGCAGGTTCTCCG
GCCGCTTGGGTGGAGAGGCTATTCGGCTATGACTGGGCACAACAGACAATCGGCTGCTCTGATGCCGCCG
TGTTCCGGCTGTCAGCGCAGGGGCGCCCGGTTCTTTTTGTCAAGACCGACCTGTCCGGTGCCCTGAATGA
ACTGCAAGACGAGGCAGCGCGGCTATCGTGGCTGGCCACGACGGGCGTTCCTTGCGCAGCTGTGCTCGAC
GTTGTCACTGAAGCGGGAAGGGACTGGCTGCTATTGGGCGAAGTGCCGGGGCAGGATCTCCTGTCATCTC
ACCTTGCTCCTGCCGAGAAAGTATCCATCATGGCTGATGCAATGCGGCGGCTGCATACGCTTGATCCGGC
TACCTGCCCATTCGACCACCAAGCGAAACATCGCATCGAGCGAGCACGTACTCGGATGGAAGCCGGTCTT
GTCGATCAGGATGATCTGGACGAAGAGCATCAGGGGCTCGCGCCAGCCGAACTGTTCGCCAGGCTCAAGG
CGAGCATGCCCGACGGCGAGGATCTCGTCGTGACCCATGGCGATGCCTGCTTGCCGAATATCATGGTGGA
AAATGGCCGCTTTTCTGGATTCATCGACTGTGGCCGGCTGGGTGTGGCGGACCGCTATCAGGACATAGCG
TTGGCTACCCGTGATATTGCTGAAGAGCTTGGCGGCGAATGGGCTGACCGCTTCCTCGTGCTTTACGGTA
TCGCCGCTCCCGATTCGCAGCGCATCGCCTTCTATCGCCTTCTTGACGAGTTCTTCTGAGCGGGACTCTG
GGGTTCGAAATGACCGACCAAGCGACGCCCAACCTGCCATCACGAGATTTCGATTCCACCGCCGCCTTCT
ATGAAAGGTTGGGCTTCGGAATCGTTTTCCGGGACGCCGGCTGGATGATCCTCCAGCGCGGGGATCTCAT
GCTGGAGTTCTTCGCCCACCCTAGGGGGAGGCTAACTGAAACACGGAAGGAGACAATACCGGAAGGAACC
CGCGCTATGACGGCAATAAAAAGACAGAATAAAACGCACGGTGTTGGGTCGTTTGTTCATAAACGCGGGG
TTCGGTCCCAGGGCTGGCACTCTGTCGATACCCCACCGAGACCCCATTGGGGCCAATACGCCCGCGTTTC
TTCCTTTTCCCCACCCCACCCCCCAAGTTCGGGTGAAGGCCCAGGGCTCGCAGCCAACGTCGGGGCGGCA
GGCCCTGCCATAGCCTCAGGTTACTCATATATACTTTAGATTGATTTAAAACTTCATTTTTAATTTAAAA
GGATCTAGGTGAAGATCCTTTTTGATAATCTCATGACCAAAATCCCTTAACGTGAGTTTTCGTTCCACTG
AGCGTCAGACCCCGTAGAAAAGATCAAAGGATCTTCTTGAGATCCTTTTTTTCTGCGCGTAATCTGCTGC
TTGCAAACAAAAAAACCACCGCTACCAGCGGTGGTTTGTTTGCCGGATCAAGAGCTACCAACTCTTTTTC
CGAAGGTAACTGGCTTCAGCAGAGCGCAGATACCAAATACTGTCCTTCTAGTGTAGCCGTAGTTAGGCCA
CCACTTCAAGAACTCTGTAGCACCGCCTACATACCTCGCTCTGCTAATCCTGTTACCAGTGGCTGCTGCC
AGTGGCGATAAGTCGTGTCTTACCGGGTTGGACTCAAGACGATAGTTACCGGATAAGGCGCAGCGGTCGG
GCTGAACGGGGGGTTCGTGCACACAGCCCAGCTTGGAGCGAACGACCTACACCGAACTGAGATACCTACA
GCGTGAGCTATGAGAAAGCGCCACGCTTCCCGAAGGGAGAAAGGCGGACAGGTATCCGGTAAGCGGCAGG
GTCGGAACAGGAGAGCGCACGAGGGAGCTTCCAGGGGGAAACGCCTGGTATCTTTATAGTCCTGTCGGGT
TTCGCCACCTCTGACTTGAGCGTCGATTTTTGTGATGCTCGTCAGGGGGGCGGAGCCTATGGAAAAACGC
CAGCAACGCGGCCTTTTTACGGTTCCTGGCCTTTTGCTGGCCTTTTGCTCACATGTTCTTTCCTGCGTTA
TCCCCTGATTCTGTGGATAACCGTATTACCGCCATGCAT
Features (pLannotate 1.2.2; 16 found; start..end, strand, type, name):
     61..364     +  enhancer       CMV enhancer: human cytomegalovirus immediate early enhancer
    365..568     +  promoter       CMV promoter: human cytomegalovirus (CMV) immediate early promoter
    591..614     +  misc_feature   MCS (fragment): multiple cloning site
    618..719     +  CDS            SERPINA1 (fragment): A1AT_HUMAN - Also known as AAT, PI. Experimental evidence at protein level: Swiss-Prot protein existence level 1. [Short peptide from AAT]: reversible chymotrypsin inhibitor. It also inhibits elastase, but not trypsin. Its major physiological function is the protection of the lower respiratory tract against proteolytic destruction by human leukocyte elastase (HLE). From Homo sapiens (Human).
    721..757     +  misc_feature   MCS (fragment): multiple cloning site
    771..1487    +  CDS            cfSGFP2: cfSGFP2 is a basic (constitutively fluorescent) green fluorescent protein published in 2012, derived from Aequorea victoria. It has moderate acid sensitivity.
   1507..1590    +  CDS            large T antigen (fragment): large T antigen from SV40 (simian virus 40)
   1613..1734    +  polyA_signal   SV40 poly(A) signal: SV40 polyadenylation signal
   1768..2196    -  rep_origin     f1 ori (sequence partly withheld): f1 bacteriophage origin of replication; arrow indicates direction of (+) strand synthesis
   2223..2327    +  promoter       AmpR promoter: bla
   2329..2686    +  promoter       SV40 promoter: SV40 enhancer and early promoter
   2721..3515    +  CDS            NeoR/KanR: aminoglycoside phosphotransferase from Tn5; aph(3')-II (or nptII); confers resistance to neomycin, kanamycin, and G418 (Geneticin®)
   3536..3688    +  CDS            ble (fragment): BLE_KLEPN - Experimental evidence at protein level: Swiss-Prot protein existence level 1. Binding protein with a strong affinity to the bleomycin family of antibiotics. Binds to CL990; an antimitotic-antibiotic compound. From Klebsiella pneumoniae.
   3747..3794    +  polyA_signal   HSV TK poly(A) signal: herpes simplex virus thymidine kinase polyadenylation signal (Cole and Stacy, 1985)
   3885..3901    -  polyA_signal   bGH poly(A) signal (fragment): bovine growth hormone polyadenylation signal
   4123..4711    +  rep_origin     ori: high-copy-number ColE1/pMB1/pBR322/pUC origin of replication
