[The description below was written by a language model from this plasmid's Addgene catalogue record and pLannotate feature annotations shown in this document.]
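Description:
ss-cfSGFP2 is a mammalian expression plasmid built on the pEGFP-N1 backbone (4,825 bp in total) that directs a cysteine-free variant of the green fluorescent protein SGFP2 into the endoplasmic reticulum. Transcription is driven by the human cytomegalovirus immediate-early enhancer and promoter and terminated by the SV40 polyadenylation signal. The open reading frame begins with residues M1–K34 of human α1-antitrypsin (SERPINA1), inserted between the BglII and EcoRI sites of the multiple cloning site. A short stretch of residual polylinker follows, and then the cfSGFP2 coding sequence, an Aequorea victoria-derived, constitutively fluorescent green protein. According to the depositor, the signal peptide proper (M1–A24) should be removed cotranslationally once the nascent chain has translocated. The flanking residues E25–K34 were retained to ensure that signal peptidase can reach its cleavage site.

The rest of the plasmid is standard for this vector family. A high-copy ColE1/pUC-type origin supports propagation in E. coli, and an f1 origin is also present. A single Tn5 aminoglycoside phosphotransferase gene is placed behind tandem bacterial (bla) and SV40 early promoters and followed by the HSV TK polyadenylation signal. It provides kanamycin resistance in bacteria and G418 selection in mammalian cells. The short large T antigen, ble and bGH poly(A) matches in the feature table are fragmentary hits and probably backbone remnants rather than functional elements.

The construct is used to express a fluorescent marker in the ER lumen. The associated publication concerns cysteine-free fluorescent proteins developed for oxidative environments. Removing the cysteines presumably avoids aberrant disulfide bonding that can affect conventional GFP variants in the secretory pathway.
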