Addgene plasmid #37535: ss-cfSGFP2
Depositing lab: Ikuo Wada. Depositing organization: Fukushima Medical University. Publication: Development of cysteine-free fluorescent proteins for the oxidative environment. Suzuki T, Arai S, Takeuchi M, Sakurai C, Ebana H, Higashi T, Hashimoto H, Hatsuzawa K, Wada I. PLoS One. 2012;7(5):e37551. Epub 2012 May 23. 10.1371/journal.pone.0037551 PubMed 22649538.
Backbone
  Vector backbone: pEGFP-N1
  Backbone manufacturer: Clonetech
  Backbone size w/o insert (bp): 4105
  Total vector size (bp): 4825
  Vector type: Mammalian Expression
  Selectable markers: Neomycin (select with G418)
Growth in bacteria
  Bacterial resistance: Kanamycin, 50 μg/mL
  Growth temperature: 37°C
  Growth strain: XL10 Gold
  Copy number: High Copy
Gene/Insert
  Gene/Insert name: ss-cfSGFP2 (cysteine-free SGFP2) (alt name: cfSGFP2 with a signal sequence of a1-antitrypsin)
  Species: H. sapiens (human)
  Insert size (bp): 873
  Promoter: CMV
  Tag / fusion protein: signal sequence of α1-antitrypsin (M1-K34) (N terminal on insert)
  Cloning method: Restriction Enzyme; 5′ cloning site BglII (not destroyed); 3′ cloning site EcoRI (not destroyed)
  Sequencing primers: 5′ GCAGAGCTGGTTTAGTGAACCGTCAG
Terms and licenses: Academic/Nonprofit Terms; Industry Terms: Not Available to Industry
Depositor comments: This plasmid is used for expression of cfSGFP2 in the ER. The cleaved signal sequence of α1-antitrypsin (M1-K34) was fused to the N-terminus of SGFP2 using BglII and EcoRI sites. The fragment M1-A24 should be removed cotranslationally after translocation. The long flanking sequence E25-K34 of α1-antitrypsin was included to ensure access to signal peptidase
How to cite: ss-cfSGFP2 was a gift from Ikuo Wada (Addgene plasmid # 37535 ; http://n2t.net/addgene:37535 ; RRID:Addgene_37535)
