>Addgene plasmid #37535 | ss-cfSGFP2 | addgene partial sequence | sequence record 49382 | CMV-F 5'-CGCAAATGGGCGGTAGGCGTG-3'
GCAGAGCTGGTTTAGTGAACCGTCAGATCCGCTAGCGCTACCGGACTCAGATCTACAATGCCGTCTTCTG
TCTCGTGGGGCATCCTCCTGCTGGCAGGCCTGTGCTGCCTGGTCCCTGTCTCCCTGGCTGAGGATCCCCA
GGGAGATGCTGCCCAGAAGAGAATTCTGCAGTCGACGGTACCGCGGGCCCGGGATCCACCGGTCGCCACC
ATGGTGAGCAAGGGCGAGGAGCTGTTCACCGGGGTGGTGCCCATCCTGGTCGAGCTGGACGGCGACGTAA
ACGGCCACAAGTTCAGCGTGTCCGGCGAGGGCGAGGGCGATGCCACCTACGGCAAGCTGACCCTGAAGTT
CATCTCCACCACCGGCAAGCTGCCCGTGCCCTGGCCCACCCTCGTGACCACCCTGACCTACGGCGTGCAG
ATGTTCGCCCGCTACCCCGACCACATGAAGCAGCACGACTTCTTCAAGTCCGCCATGCCCGAAGGCTACG
TCCAGGAGCGCACCATCTTCTTCAAGGACGACGGCAACTACAAGACCCGCGCCGAGGTGAAGTTCGAGGG
CGACACCCTGGTGAACCGCATCGAGCTGAAGGGCATCGACTTCAAGGAGGACGGCAACATCCTGGGGCAC
AAGCTGGAGTACAACTACAACAGCCACAACGTCTATATCACGGCCGACAAGCAGAAGAACGGCATCAAGG
CCAACTTCAAGATCCGCCACAACATCGAGGACGGCGGCGTGCAGCTCGCCGACCACTACCAGCAGAACAC
CCCCATCGGCGACGGCCCCGTGCTGCTGCCCGACAACCACTACCTGAGCACCCAGTCCAAACTGAGCAAA
GACCCCAACGAGAAGCGCGATCACATGGTCCTGCTGGAGTTCGTGACCGCCGCCGGGATCACTCTCGGCA
